Addgene plasmid #245099: Circuit C55
Purpose: Control circuit for Re-NF-FF controller
Depositing lab: Xiaojun Tian. Depositing organization: Arizona State University. Publication: Integrating recombinase-based feedback and feedforward control for optimal resource decoupling. Zhang R, Zhang R, Tian XJ. Nucleic Acids Res. 2025 Sep 5;53(17):gkaf913. doi: 10.1093/nar/gkaf913. PubMed 40966512.
Backbone
  Vector backbone: pSB3K3
  Backbone size w/o insert (bp): 2672
  Total vector size (bp): 8472
  Vector type: Bacterial Expression
Growth in bacteria
  Bacterial resistance: Kanamycin, 50 μg/mL
  Growth temperature: 37°C
  Growth strain: DH5alpha
  Copy number: Unknown
Gene/Insert
  Gene/Insert name: C55
Terms and licenses: Academic/Nonprofit Terms; Industry Terms: Not Available to Industry
How to cite: Circuit C55 was a gift from Xiaojun Tian (Addgene plasmid # 245099 ; http://n2t.net/addgene:245099 ; RRID:Addgene_245099)
