[The description below was written by a language model from this plasmid's Addgene catalogue record and pLannotate feature annotations shown in this document.]
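Description:
Circuit C55 is a bacterial expression plasmid of about 8.5 kb built on the BioBrick backbone pSB3K3. It replicates in E. coli from the medium-copy p15A origin and is selected with kanamycin through an aph(3')-Ia resistance gene. The circuit sits between the BioBrick prefix and suffix. The annotation also picks up short fragments of a β-lactamase gene, an RSF origin and a bom site in the backbone. These appear to be remnants or partial similarity matches, not functional parts. The catalogue lists the plasmid as a control circuit for a "Re-NF-FF" controller, from work on combining recombinase-based feedback and feedforward control to decouple synthetic gene modules from competition for shared cellular resources.

The insert consists of several transcription units, each insulated by paired rrnB T1 and T7Te terminators. On the reverse strand, an araBAD promoter fragment lies upstream of mRFP1, followed by an open reading frame matching a predicted protein (gene 54) of mycobacteriophage L5, so red fluorescence and this phage protein are probably co-expressed in response to L-arabinose. On the forward strand, constitutive J23119-type promoters drive a coding sequence annotated as the fluorescent protein hfriFP, which would serve as a second reporter, and araC, the regulator that makes the araBAD promoter arabinose-responsive. A third J23119-type promoter precedes roughly 1.5 kb of sequence in which the tool found no feature before the final terminator pair. The record does not say what this region encodes, and a recombinase is only one possibility. The record also gives no recombinase recognition sites and no detail of how this control differs from the full controller.
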