Features (pLannotate 1.2.2; 24 found; start..end, strand, type, name):
     55..816     -  CDS            54: VG54_BPML5 - Protein predicted: Swiss-Prot protein existence level 4. From Mycobacterium phage L5 (Mycobacteriophage L5).
    858..1532    -  CDS            mRFP1: mRFP1 is a basic (constitutively fluorescent) red fluorescent protein published in 2002, derived from Discosoma sp.. It is reported to be a somewhat slowly-maturing monomer with low acid sensitivity.
   1772..1882    -  promoter       araBAD promoter (fragment): araBAD; promoter of the L-arabinose operon of E. coli; the araC regulatory gene is transcribed in the opposite direction (Guzman et al., 1995)
   1899..1969    +  terminator     rrnB T1 terminator: transcription terminator T1 from the E. coli rrnB gene
   1985..2012    +  terminator     T7Te terminator: phage T7 early transcription terminator
   2087..2115    +  promoter       J23119 promoter (fragment): bacterial promoter (Registry of Standard Biological Parts BBa J23119)
   2142..2855    +  CDS            hfriFP: hfriFP is a fluorescent protein published in 2013, derived from Herbaspirillum frisingense.
   2878..2949    +  terminator     rrnB T1 terminator: transcription terminator T1 from the E. coli rrnB gene
   2965..2992    +  terminator     T7Te terminator: phage T7 early transcription terminator
   3013..3041    +  promoter       J23119 promoter (fragment): bacterial promoter (Registry of Standard Biological Parts BBa J23119)
   3068..3943    +  CDS            araC: ARAC_ECOLI - Experimental evidence at protein level: Swiss-Prot protein existence level 1. Transcription factor that regulates the expression of several genes involved in the transport and metabolism of L-arabinose (PubMed:4362626, PubMed:328165, PubMed:6251457, PubMed:2962192, PubMed:6319708, PubMed:2231717, PubMed:1447222). Functions both as a positive and a negative regulator (PubMed:328165, PubMed:6251457). In the presence of arabinose, activates the expression of the araBAD, araE, araFGH and araJ promoters (PubMed:4362626, PubMed:328165, PubMed:6251457, PubMed:2962192, PubMed:6319708, Pub
   3968..4039    +  terminator     rrnB T1 terminator: transcription terminator T1 from the E. coli rrnB gene
   4055..4082    +  terminator     T7Te terminator: phage T7 early transcription terminator
   4103..4121    +  promoter       J23119(SpeI) promoter (fragment): bacterial promoter (Registry of Standard Biological Parts BBa J23119) modified to end with an SpeI site
   5681..5752    +  terminator     rrnB T1 terminator: transcription terminator T1 from the E. coli rrnB gene
   5768..5795    +  terminator     T7Te terminator: phage T7 early transcription terminator
   5802..5822    +  misc_feature   BioBrick suffix: universal suffix for all parts
   5962..6777    -  CDS            KanR: aminoglycoside phosphotransferase; aph(3')-Ia; confers resistance to kanamycin in bacteria or G418 (Geneticin®) in eukaryotes
   7104..7130    +  misc_feature   bom (fragment): basis of mobility region from pBR322
   7229..7284    -  rep_origin     RSF ori (fragment): Plasmids containing the RSF 1030 origin of replication can be propagated in E. coli cells that contain additional plasmids with compatible origins.
   7372..7916    -  rep_origin     p15A ori: Plasmids containing the medium-copy-number p15A origin of replication can be propagated in E. coli cells that contain a second plasmid with the ColE1 origin.
   8082..8327    -  CDS            bla(M) (fragment): β-lactamase lacking the signal sequence; bla(M); allows cytosolic expression of β-lactamase
   8406..8449    -  terminator     bacterial terminator: putative bacterial transcription terminator
   8452..8473    +  misc_feature   BioBrick prefix: BioBrick prefix for parts that do not start with "ATG"
>Addgene plasmid #245099 | Circuit C55 | addgene full sequence | sequence record 486051 | Addgene NGS Result
GCGAAAAAACCCCGCCGAAGCGGGGTTTTTTGCGTACTAGAGTTATTAACCGGTGACTTCCCAGACCTGG
CCGTCAACGGTGAACTTGCCTCCCAGGATCGGGACGATCTCAGCCTTGACATGCTTGCCGTCGACCGTGA
GCATCCCGAAGCCCATCTGCCAGTTCCCGGCTCCGCCCTTTAGATAGTTGGCCTTCTTCATGTCCATCAG
GTGCCCGACTTCCATGCCGGTGACGGTCTTGCGCACCGAGCCGCCGTACCCGAACGAGTGCGAGACGACA
GCCTGCCGGTGCGTGTGGCCGCAGACCACGGACTTGCCGAACTTCTTGGCACCGTTGAGCGCTGTCGATC
CGGCGATCTGGGATAGCGTCATCTTGCCCATGTGCCCGTGAGTGGAGATCCAGCCCGGAGCGATGTCGTA
GAAGTCAGGCAGCAGCTCCACACCGAACCCGTCGAAGTCGAGCAGCACGTCGATGTCGAAAGCGTGCGTA
CCCTCCAGGGCCGGTGCGTTCTTGGCCAGGTACTCGCGGGCTCGCAGATCGTGGTTGCCCTCGTGCATCC
CGATCCAGCCGTCGTAGACCTTGCGCAGCGGCTCCATCAGGTTCTTCTTGGCGTAGTCCGCGTCGCGGTA
CACCGAGCCCTCGAACTCGCCCTTGGTTCCCCGGTTCCAGCGCGAGGGCTGCGGCAGGTCTAGGACGTCA
CCGATATGTACCACGCCGTACGGCTGGACATCCCCGATGAAGCGGATGACCGCTTGCATCTCTTTGCGCG
CCTCGAAAGGCAACTGAGTATCGGGTAGAAAGACGATACGCTGAGTGCCGGCCATCTAGTATTTCTCCTC
TTTTACTAGAGTTATTAAGCACCGGTGGAGTGACGACCTTCAGCACGTTCGTACTGTTCAACGATGGTGT
AGTCTTCGTTGTGGGAGGTGATGTCCAGTTTGATGTCGGTTTTGTAAGCACCCGGCAGCTGAACCGGTTT
TTTAGCCATGTAGGTGGTTTTAACTTCAGCGTCGTAGTGACCACCGTCTTTCAGTTTCAGACGCATTTTG
ATTTCACCTTTCAGAGCACCGTCTTCCGGGTACATACGTTCGGTGGAAGCTTCCCAACCCATGGTTTTTT
TCTGCATAACCGGACCGTCGTACGGGAAGTTGGTACCACGCAGTTTAACTTTGTAGATGAACTCACCGTC
TTGCAGGGAGGAGTCCTGGGTAACGGTAACAACACCACCGTCTTCGAAGTTCATAACACGTTCCCATTTG
AAACCTTCCGGGAAGGACAGTTTCAGGTAGTCCGGGATGTCAGCCGGGTGTTTAACGTAAGCTTTGGAAC
CGTACTGGAACTGCGGGGACAGGATGTCCCAAGCGAACGGCAGCGGACCACCTTTGGTAACTTTCAGTTT
AGCGGTCTGGGTACCTTCGTACGGACGACCTTCACCTTCACCTTCGATTTCGAACTCGTGACCGTTAACG
GAACCTTCCATACGAACTTTGAAACGCATGAACTCTTTGATAACGTCTTCGGAGGAAGCCATCTAGTATT
TCTCCTCTTTTACTAGAGCGGCCGGCTTGTCGACGACGGCGCACTCAGTGGTGTACGGTACAAACCCCGA
CAATAGCGAGGAGGTAAATTGTAAGCTTTAGGGAAACGACATTTACTGACGCGACTTTCTCAAAGCTAGG
GTGTTGGCCTGAACTGTACGCTTGGAGTTGTAGGACAGACATAAAAGTATCAGATACGCACACTAACCAT
CTGCTAGCCCAAAAAAACGGTATGGAGAAACAGTAGAGAGTTGCGATAAAAAGCGTCAGGTAGGATCCGC
TAATCTTATGGACTATCTTGCTATGGCATAGCAAAGTGTGACGCCGTGCAAATAATCAATGTCTCTAGTA
CCAGGCATCAAATAAAACGAAAGGCTCAGTCGAAAGACTGGGCTTTCGTTTTATCTGTTGTTTGTCGGTG
AACGCTCTCTACTAGAGTCACACTGGCTCACCTTCGGGTGGGCCTTTCTGCGTTTATAGCCCGGATGATC
CTGACGACGGAGACCGCGGTGGTTGACCAGACAAACCACGACTACTAGAGTTTACGGCTAGCTCAGTCCT
AGGTATAGTGCTAGCTACTAGAGAAAGAGGAGAAATACTAGATGCGTAAAGGAGAAGAACTTTTCACTGG
AGTTGTCCCAATTCTTGTTGAATTAGATGGTGATGTTAATGGGCACAAATTTTCTGTCAGTGGAGAGGGT
GAAGGTGATGCAACATACGGAAAACTTACCCTTAAATTTATTTGCACTACTGGAAAACTACCTGTTCCAT
GGCCAACACTTGTCACTACTTTCGGTTATGGTGTTCAATGCTTTGCGAGATACCCAGATCATATGAAACA
GCATGACTTTTTCAAGAGTGCCATGCCCGAAGGTTATGTACAGGAAAGAACTATATTTTTCAAAGATGAC
GGGAACTACAAGACACGTGCTGAAGTCAAGTTTGAAGGTGATACCCTTGTTAATAGAATCGAGTTAAAAG
GTATTGATTTTAAAGAAGATGGAAACATTCTTGGACACAAATTGGAATACAACTATAACTCACACAATGT
ATACATCATGGCAGACAAACAAAAGAATGGAATCAAAGTTAACTTCAAAATTAGACACAACATTGAAGAT
GGAAGCGTTCAACTAGCAGACCATTATCAACAAAATACTCCAATTGGCGATGGCCCTGTCCTTTTACCAG
ACAACCATTACCTGTCCACACAATCTGCCCTTTCGAAAGATCCCAACGAAAAGAGAGACCACATGGTCCT
TCTTGAGTTTGTAACAGCTGCTGGGATTACACATGGCATGGATGAACTATACAAATAATAATACTAGAGC
CAGGCATCAAATAAAACGAAAGGCTCAGTCGAAAGACTGGGCCTTTCGTTTTATCTGTTGTTTGTCGGTG
AACGCTCTCTACTAGAGTCACACTGGCTCACCTTCGGGTGGGCCTTTCTGCGTTTATATACTAGAGTTTA
CGGCTAGCTCAGTCCTAGGTACAATGCTAGCTACTAGAGAAAGAGGAGAAATACTAGATGGCTGAAGCGC
AAAATGATCCCCTGCTGCCGGGATACTCGTTTAACGCCCATCTGGTGGCGGGTTTAACGCCGATTGAGGC
CAATGGTTATCTCGATTTTTTTATCGACCGACCGCTGGGAATGAAAGGTTATATTCTCAATCTCACCATT
CGCGGTCAGGGGGTGGTGAAAAATCAGGGACGAGAATTTGTCTGCCGACCGGGTGATATTTTGCTGTTCC
CGCCAGGAGAGATTCATCACTACGGTCGTCATCCGGAGGCTCGCGAATGGTATCACCAGTGGGTTTACTT
TCGTCCGCGCGCCTACTGGCATGAATGGCTTAACTGGCCGTCAATATTTGCCAATACGGGTTTCTTTCGC
CCGGATGAAGCGCACCAGCCGCATTTCAGCGACCTGTTTGGGCAAATCATTAACGCCGGGCAAGGGGAAG
GGCGCTATTCGGAGCTGCTGGCGATAAATCTGCTTGAGCAATTGTTACTGCGGCGCATGGAAGCGATTAA
CGAGTCGCTCCATCCACCGATGGATAATCGGGTACGCGAGGCTTGTCAGTACATCAGCGATCACCTGGCA
GACAGCAATTTTGATATCGCCAGCGTCGCACAGCATGTTTGCCTGTCGCCGTCGCGTCTGTCACATCTTT
TCCGCCAGCAGTTAGGGATTAGCGTCTTAAGCTGGCGCGAGGACCAACGCATCAGCCAGGCGAAGCTGCT
TTTGAGCACTACCCGGATGCCTATCGCCACCGTCGGTCGCAATGTTGGTTTTGACGATCAACTCTATTTC
TCGCGAGTATTTAAAAAATGCACCGGGGCCAGCCCGAGCGAGTTCCGTGCCGGTTGTGAAGAAAAAGTGA
ATGATGTAGCCGTCAAGTTGTCATAATAAACTACTAGAGCCAGGCATCAAATAAAACGAAAGGCTCAGTC
GAAAGACTGGGCCTTTCGTTTTATCTGTTGTTTGTCGGTGAACGCTCTCTACTAGAGTCACACTGGCTCA
CCTTCGGGTGGGCCTTTCTGCGTTTATATACTAGAGTTTACGGCTAGCTCAGTCCTAGGTACTATGCTAG
CTACTAGAGTCACACAGGAAACCTACTAGATGAGAGCCCTGGTAGTCATCCGCCTGTCCCGCGTCACCGA
TGCTACGACTTCACCGGAGCGTCAGCTGGAGTATTGCCAGCAGCTCTGCGCCCAGCGCGGCTGGGACGTC
GTCGGGGTAGCGGAGGATCTGGACGTCTCCGGGGCGGTCGATCCGTTCGACCGGAAGCGCAGACCGAACC
TGGCCCGGTGGCTAGCGTTCGAGGAGCAACCGTTTGACGTGATCGTGGCGTACCGGGTAGATCGGTTGAC
CCGATCGATCCGGCATCTTCAGCAGCTGGTCCACTGGGCCGAGGACCACAAGAAGCTGGTCGTCTCCGCG
ACCGAAGCGCACTTCGATACGACGACGCCGTTTGCGGCGGTCGTCATCGCGCTTATGGGAACGGTGGCGC
AGATGGAATTAGAAGCGATCAAAGAGCGGAACCGTTCGGCTGCGCATTTCAATATCCGTGCCGGGAAATA
CCGAGGATCCCTGCCGCCGTGGGGATACCTGCCTACGCGCGTGGACGGGGAGTGGCGGCTGGTGCCGGAC
CCTGTGCAGCGAGAGCGCATCCTCGAGGTGTATCACCGCGTCGTCGACAACCACGAGCCGCTGCATCTGG
TGGCCCACGACCTGAACCGGCGTGGTGTCCTGTCGCCGAAGGACTACTTCGCGCAGCTGCAAGGCCGCGA
GCCGCAGGGCCGGGAGTGGTCGGCTACCGCGCTGAAGCGATCGATGATCTCCGAGGCGATGCTCGGGTAC
GCGACTCTGAACGGTAAGACCGTCCGAGACGACGACGGAGCCCCGCTGGTGCGGGCTGAGCCGATCCTGA
CCCGTGAGCAGCTGGAGGCGCTGCGCGCCGAGCTCGTGAAGACCTCCCGGGCGAAGCCCGCGGTGTCTAC
CCCGTCGCTGCTGCTGCGGGTGTTGTTCTGCGCGGTGTGCGGGGAGCCCGCGTACAAGTTCGCCGGGGGA
GGACGTAAGCACCCGCGCTACCGCTGCCGCTCGATGGGGTTCCCGAAGCACTGCGGGAACGGCACGGTGG
CGATGGCCGAGTGGGACGCGTTCTGCGAGGAGCAGGTACTGGATCTGCTCGGGGACGCGGAGCGTCTGGA
GAAAGTCTGGGTAGCGGGCTCGGACTCCGCGGTCGAACTCGCGGAGGTGAACGCGGAGCTGGTGGACCTG
ACGTCGCTGGTCGGCTCCCCGGCCTACCGGGCGGGCTCTCCGCAGCGAGAAGCACTGGATGCCCGTATTG
CGGCGCTGGCCGCGCGGCAAGAGGAGCTGGAGGGCCTGGAGGCTCGCCCGTCTGGCTGGGAGTGGCGCGA
GACCGGGCAGCGGTTCGGGGACTGGTGGCGGGAGCAGGACACCGCGGCAAAGAACACCTGGCTTCGGTCG
ATGAACGTTCGGCTGACGTTCGACGTCCGCGGCGGGCTGACTCGCACGATCGACTTCGGGGATCTTCAGG
AGTACGAGCAGCATCTCAGGCTCGGCAGCGTGGTCGAACGGCTACACACCGGGATGTCGTAATAAACTAG
AGCCAGGCATCAAATAAAACGAAAGGCTCAGTCGAAAGACTGGGCCTTTCGTTTTATCTGTTGTTTGTCG
GTGAACGCTCTCTACTAGAGTCACACTGGCTCACCTTCGGGTTGGCCTTTCTGCGTTTATATACTAGTAG
CGGCCGCTGCAGGCTTCCTCGCTCACTGACTCGCTGCGCTCGGTCGTTCGGCTGCGGCGAGCGGTATCAG
CTCACTCAAAGGCGGTAATCTCGAGTCCCGTCAAGTCAGCGTAATGCTCTGCCAGTGTTACAACCAATTA
ACCAATTCTGATTAGAAAAACTCATCGAGCATCAAATGAAACTGCAATTTATTCATATCAGGATTATCGA
TACCATATTTTTGAAAAAGCCGTTTCTGTAATGAAGGAGAAAACTCACCGAGGCAGTTCCATAGGATGGC
AAGATCCTGGTATCGGTCTGCGATTCCGACTCGTCCAACATCAATACAACCTATTAATTTCCCCTCGTCA
AAAATAAGGTTATCAAGTGAGAAATCACCATGAGTGACGACTGAATCCGGTGAGAATGGCAAAAGCTTAT
GCATTTCTTTCCAGACTTGTTCAACAGGCCAGCCATTACGCTCGTCATCAAAATCACTCGCATCAACCAA
ACCGTTATTCATTCGTGATTGCGCCTGAGCGAGACGAAATACGCGATCGCTGTTAAAAGGACAATTACAA
ACAGGAATCGAATGCAACCGGCGCAGGAACACTGCCAGCGCATCAACAATATTTTCACCTGAATCAGGAT
ATTCTTCTAATACCTGGAATGCTGTTTTCCCGGGGATCGCAGTGGTGAGTAACCATGCATCATCAGGAGT
ACGGATAAAATGCTTGATGGTCGGAAGAGGCATAAATTCCGTCAGCCAGTTTAGTCTGACCATCTCATCT
GTAACATCATTGGCAACGCTACCTTTGCCATGTTTCAGAAACAACTCTGGCGCATCGGGCTTCCCATACA
ATCGATAGATTGTCGCACCTGATTGCCCGACATTATCGCGAGCCCATTTATACCCATATAAATCAGCATC
CATGTTGGAATTTAATCGCGGCCTGGAGCAAGACGTTTCCCGTTGAATATGGCTCATAACACCCCTTGTA
TTACTGTTTATGTAAGCAGACAGTTTTATTGTTCATGATGATATATTTTTATCTTGTGCAATGTAACATC
AGAGATTTTGAGACACAACGTGGCTTTGTTGAATAAATCGAACTTTTGCTGAGTTGAAGGATCAGATCAC
GCATCTTCCCGACAACGCAGACCGTTCCGTGGCAAAGCAAAAGTTCAAAATCACCAACTGGTCCACCTAC
AACAAAGCTCTCATCAACCGTGGCTCCCTCACTTTCTGGCTGGATGATGGGGCGATTCAGGCCTGGTATG
AGTCAGCAACACCTTCTTCACGAGGCAGACCTCAGCGCTAGCGGAGTGTATACTGGCTTACTATGTTGGC
ACTGATGAGGGTGTCAGTGAAGTGCTTCATGTGGCAGGAGAAAAAAGGCTGCACCGGTGCGTCAGCAGAA
TATGTGATACAGGATATATTCCGCTTCCTCGCTCACTGACTCGCTACGCTCGGTCGTTCGACTGCGGCGA
GCGGAAATGGCTTACGAACGGGGCGGAGATTTCCTGGAAGATGCCAGGAAGATACTTAACAGGGAAGTGA
GAGGGCCGCGGCAAAGCCGTTTTTCCATAGGCTCCGCCCCCTGACAAGCATCACGAAATCTGACGCTCAA
ATCAGTGGTGGCGAAACCCGACAGGACTATAAAGATACCAGGCGTTTCCCCCTGGCGGCTCCCTCGTGCG
CTCTCCTGTTCCTGCCTTTCGGTTTACCGGTGTCATTCCGCTGTTATGGCCGCGTTTGTCTCATTCCACG
CCTGACACTCAGTTCCGGGTAGGCAGTTCGCTCCAAGCTGGACTGTATGCACGAACCCCCCGTTCAGTCC
GACCGCTGCGCCTTATCCGGTAACTATCGTCTTGAGTCCAACCCGGAAAGACATGCAAAAGCACCACTGG
CAGCAGCCACTGGTAATTGATTTAGAGGAGTTAGTCTTGAAGTCATGCGCCGGTTAAGGCTAAACTGAAA
GGACAAGTTTTGGTGACTGCGCTCCTCCAAGCCAGTTACCTCGGTTCAAAGAGTTGGTAGCTCAGAGAAC
CTTCAAAAAACCGCCCTGCAAGGCGGTTTTTTCGTTTTCAGAGCAAGAGATTACGCGCAGACCAAAACGA
TCTCAAGAAGATCATCTTATTAAGGGGTCTGACGCTCAGTGGAACGAAAACTCACGTTAAGGGATTTTGG
TCATGAGATTATCAAAAAGGATCTTCACCTAGATCCTTTTAAATTAAAAATGAAGTTTTAAATCAATCTA
AAGTATATATGAGTAAACTTGGTCTGACAGTTACCAATGCTTAATCAGTGAGGCACCTATCTCAGCGATC
TGTCTATTTCGTTCATCCATAGTTGCCTGACTCCCCGTCGTGTAGATAACTACGATACGGGAGGGCTTAC
CATCTGGCCCCAGTGCTGCAATGATACCGCGAGACCCACGCTCACCGGCTCCAGATTTATCAGCAATAAA
CCAGCCAGCCGGAAGGGCCGAGCGCAGAAGTGGTCCTGCAACTTTATCCGCCTCCATCCAGTCTATTCCA
TGGTGCCACCTGACGTCTAAGAAACCATTATTATCATGACATTAACCTATAAAAATAGGCGTATCACGAG
GCAGAATTTCAGATAAAAAAAATCCTTAGCTTTCGCTAAGGATGATTTCTGGAATTCGCGGCCGCTTCTA
GAG
